>Addgene plasmid #139165 | pSBBi-RP CaDXMT | addgene full sequence | sequence record 309355 | Addgene NGS Result
AATTTTAACAAAATATTAACGCTTACAATTTCCTGATGCGGTATTTTCTCCTTACGCATCTGTGCGGTAT
TTCACACCGCATCAGGTGGCACTTTTCGGGGAAATGTGCGCGGAACCCCTATTTGTTTATTTTTCTAAAT
ACATTCAAATATGTATCCGCTCATGAGACAATAACCCTGATAAATGCTTCAATAATATTGAAAAAGGAAG
AGTATGAGTATTCAACATTTCCGTGTCGCCCTTATTCCCTTTTTTGCGGCATTTTGCCTTCCTGTTTTTG
CTCACCCAGAAACGCTGGTGAAAGTAAAAGATGCTGAAGATCAGTTGGGTGCACGAGTGGGTTACATCGA
ACTGGATCTCAACAGCGGTAAGATCCTTGAGAGTTTTCGCCCCGAAGAACGTTTTCCAATGATGAGCACT
TTTAAAGTTCTGCTATGTGGCGCGGTATTATCCCGTATTGACGCCGGGCAAGAGCAACTCGGTCGCCGCA
TACACTATTCTCAGAATGACTTGGTTGAGTACTCACCAGTCACAGAAAAGCATCTTACGGATGGCATGAC
AGTAAGAGAATTATGCAGTGCTGCCATAACCATGAGTGATAACACTGCGGCCAACTTACTTCTGACAACG
ATCGGAGGACCGAAGGAGCTAACCGCTTTTTTGCACAACATGGGGGATCATGTAACTCGCCTTGATCGTT
GGGAACCGGAGCTGAATGAAGCCATACCAAACGACGAGCGTGACACCACGATGCCTGTAGCAATGGCAAC
AACGTTGCGCAAACTATTAACTGGCGAACTACTTACTCTAGCTTCCCGGCAACAATTAATAGACTGGATG
GAGGCGGATAAAGTTGCAGGACCACTTCTGCGCTCGGCCCTTCCGGCTGGCTGGTTTATTGCTGATAAAT
CTGGAGCCGGTGAGCGTGGGTCTCGCGGTATCATTGCAGCACTGGGGCCAGATGGTAAGCCCTCCCGTAT
CGTAGTTATCTACACGACGGGGAGTCAGGCAACTATGGATGAACGAAATAGACAGATCGCTGAGATAGGT
GCCTCACTGATTAAGCATTGGTAACTGTCAGACCAAGTTTACTCATATATACTTTAGATTGATTTAAAAC
TTCATTTTTAATTTAAAAGGATCTAGGTGAAGATCCTTTTTGATAATCTCATGACCAAAATCCCTTAACG
TGAGTTTTCGTTCCACTGAGCGTCAGACCCCGTAGAAAAGATCAAAGGATCTTCTTGAGATCCTTTTTTT
CTGCGCGTAATCTGCTGCTTGCAAACAAAAAAACCACCGCTACCAGCGGTGGTTTGTTTGCCGGATCAAG
AGCTACCAACTCTTTTTCCGAAGGTAACTGGCTTCAGCAGAGCGCAGATACCAAATACTGTTCTTCTAGT
GTAGCCGTAGTTAGGCCACCACTTCAAGAACTCTGTAGCACCGCCTACATACCTCGCTCTGCTAATCCTG
TTACCAGTGGCTGCTGCCAGTGGCGATAAGTCGTGTCTTACCGGGTTGGACTCAAGACGATAGTTACCGG
ATAAGGCGCAGCGGTCGGGCTGAACGGGGGGTTCGTGCACACAGCCCAGCTTGGAGCGAACGACCTACAC
CGAACTGAGATACCTACAGCGTGAGCTATGAGAAAGCGCCACGCTTCCCGAAGGGAGAAAGGCGGACAGG
TATCCGGTAAGCGGCAGGGTCGGAACAGGAGAGCGCACGAGGGAGCTTCCAGGGGGAAACGCCTGGTATC
TTTATAGTCCTGTCGGGTTTCGCCACCTCTGACTTGAGCGTCGATTTTTGTGATGCTCGTCAGGGGGGCG
GAGCCTATGGAAAAACGCCAGCAACGCGGCCTTTTTACGGTTCCTGGCCTTTTGCTGGCCTTTTGCTCAC
ATGTTCTTTCCTGCGTTATCCCCTGATTCTGTGGATAACCGTATTACCGCCTTTGAGTGAGCTGATACCG
CTCGCCGCAGCCGAACGACCGAGCGCAGCGAGTCAGTGAGCGAGGAAGCGGATCCCTATACAGTTGAAGT
CGGAAGTTTACATACACCTTAGCCAAATACATTTAAACTCACTTTTTCACAATTCCTGACATTTAATCCT
AGTAAAAATTCCCTGTCTTAGGTCAGTTAGGATCACCACTTTATTTTAAGAATGTGAAATATCAGAATAA
TAGTAGAGAGAATGATTCATTTCAGCTTTTATTTCTTTCATCACATTCCCAGTGGGTCAGAAGTTTACAT
ACACTCGACTCCTCTGCAGAATGCGGCGATGTTTCGGTAAGGGGTCCCGAGTAGCTAGTTCATGGCAGCC
AGCATATGGCATATGTTGCCAAACTCTAAACCAAATACTCATTCTGATGTTTTAAATGATTTGCCCTCCC
ATATGTCCTTCCGAGTGAGAGACACAAAAAATTCCAACACACTATTGCAATGAAAATAAATTTCCTTTAT
TAGCCAGAAGTCAGATGCTCAAGGGGCTTCATGATGTCCCCATAATTTTTGGCAGAGGGAAAAAGATCTC
AGTGGTATTTGTGAGCCAGGGCATTGGCCACACCAGCCACCACCTTCTGATAGGCAGCCTGCACCTGAGG
AGTGAATTCACGACAGGCCTTCGAATCAGGCACCGGGCTTGCGGGTCATGCACCAGGTGCGCGGTCCTTC
GGGCACCTCGACGTCGGCGGTGACGGTGAAGCCGAGCCGCTCGTAGAAGGGGAGGTTGCGGGGCGCGGAG
GTCTCCAGGAAGGCGGGCACCCCGGCGCGCTCGGCCGCCTCCACTCCGGGGAGCACGACGGCGCTGCCCA
GACCCTTGCCCTGGTGGTCGGGCGAGACGCCGACGGTGGCCAGGAACCACGCGGGCTCCTTGGGCCGGTG
CGGCGCCAGGAGGCCTTCCATCTGTTGCTGCGCGGCCAGCCGGGAACCGCTCAACTCGGCCATGCGCGGG
CCGATCTCGGCGAACACCGCCCCCGCTTCGACGCTCTCCGGCGTGGTCCAGACCGCCACCGCGGCGCCGT
CGTCCGCGACCCACACCTTGCCGATGTCGAGCCCGACGCGCGTGAGGAAGAGTTCTTGCAGCTCGGTGAC
CCGCTCGATGTGGCGGTCCGGATCGACGGTGTGGCGCGTGGCGGGGTAGTCGGCGAACGCGGCGGCGAGG
GTGCGTACGGCCCTGGGGACGTCGTCGCGGGTGGCGAGGCGCACCGTGGGCTTGTACTCGGTCATGGGGC
CAGGATTCTCCTCGACGTCACCAGCCTGCTTCAGCAGGCTGAAGTTAGTAGCTCCACTGCCCTTGTACAG
CTCGTCCATGCCGTACAGGAACAGGTGGTGGCGGCCCTCGGAGCGCTCGTACTGTTCCACGATGGTGTAG
TCCTCGTTGTGGGAGGTGATGTCCAGCTTGGTGTCCACGTAGTAGTAGCCGGGCAGTTGCACGGGCTTCT
TGGCCATGTAGATGGTCTTGAACTCCACCAGGTAGTGGCCGCCGTCCTTCAGCTTCAGGGCCTGGTGGAT
CTCGCCCTTCAGCACGCCGTCGCGGGGGTACAGGCGCTCGGTGGAGGCCTCCCAGCCCATTGTCTTCTTC
TGCATTACGGGGCCGTCGGGGGGGAAGTTGGTGCCGCGCATCTTCACCTTGTAGATCAGCGTGCCGTCCT
GCAGGGAGGAGTCCTGGGTCACGGTCACCAGACCGCCGTCCTCGAAGTTCATCACGCGCTCCCACTTGAA
GCCCTCGGGGAAGGACAGCTTCTTGTAATCGGGGATGTCGGCGGGGTGCTTCACGTACGCCTTGGAGCCG
TACATGAACTGGGGGGACAGGATGTCCCAGGCGAAGGGCAGGGGGCCGCCCTTGGTCACCTTCAGCTTGG
CGGTCTGGGTGCCCTCGTAGGGGCGGCCCTCGCCCTCGCCCTCGATCTCGAACTCATGGCCGTTCATGGA
GCCCTCCATGCGCACCTTGAAGCGCATGAACTCTTTGATGACCTCCTCGCCCTTGCTCAACATGGTGGCC
TCAGGTGCAGAGGTTTCTACAGGGAAAGAGAGAAAGGCTACAGTTAGTTTGCTGTGATGATGCTAAGTGC
CGAGGTCAGATGTCTATGGATTGTACACGGAATCCCAACGCAGGAACCAAAAAACACTCACCCAAAAAAA
TGGCGCTAAGGCCGAGAGAAAGGCGAAGTTCCGTCTACGGCTATATACCTTGAAACAGGGGCGGCAGAAG
TGACGCAACGCGGTTGCGCGGACGGCTTCCTGTGTTTTCATTGGTCGAAGCGTTCTGCGCGTGCGCAGAG
ATTCCCCAGGGAAGGCGGGCCCTCTTCCGAATGTCCAATCCGGACATTCTTCCGGTTGGACCTCCGCGGT
CAGCGCTGTGCCCGGCGAGAGATCACGTGGGGCGCGGAGGCGGTGCTGCTGGGGCACGGCCGTCCAGCCT
CGGCGGCCATATTTTTGAGGGGCTGTTCATCTCGTTCACACGCTCTGTCCGCCATGTTTGTGAGTGGAAG
CGCCATTACCCCTTCAAGCGACTGAAGGCTGCAGGGCCTCTGGTGGCCCGCATGGGGAGACCAGACCCGC
CAGGCCCGCCTTTCCGCACTCAGTCCGGGCTTACTTTATTTTGTGAGACAGGGTCTCGCCTAGAGGCTCC
GGTGCCCGTCAGTGGGCAGAGCGCACATCGCCCACAGTCCCCGAGAAGTTGGGGGGAGGGGTCGGCAATT
GAACCGGTGCCTAGAGAAGGTGGCGCGGGGTAAACTGGGAAAGTGATGTCGTGTACTGGCTCCGCCTTTT
TCCCGAGGGTGGGGGAGAACCGTATATAAGTGCAGTAGTCGCCGTGAACGTTCTTTTTCGCAACGGGTTT
GCCGCCAGAACACAGGTAAGTGCCGTGTGTGGTTCCCGCGGGCCTGGCCTCTTTACGGGTTATGGCCCTT
GCGTGCCTTGAATTACTTCCACGCCCCTGGCTGCAGTACGTGATTCTTGATCCCGAGCTTCGGGTTGGAA
GTGGGTGGGAGAGTTCGAGGCCTTGCGCTTAAGGAGCCCCTTCGCCTCGTGCTTGAGTTGAGGCCTGGCT
TGGGCGCTGGGGCCGCCGCGTGCGAATCTGGTGGCACCTTCGCGCCTGTCTCGCTGCTTTCGATAAGTCT
CTAGCCATTTAAAATTTTTGATGACCTGCTGCGACGCTTTTTTTCTGGCAAGATAGTCTTGTAAATGCGG
GCCAAGATCTGCACACTGGTATTTCGGTTTTTGGGGCCGCGGGCGGCGACGGGGCCCGTGCGTCCCAGCG
CACATGTTCGGCGAGGCGGGGCCTGCGAGCGCGGCCACCGAGAATCGGACGGGGGTAGTCTCAAGCTGGC
CGGCCTGCTCTGGTGCCTGGCCTCGCGCCGCCGTGTATCGCCCCGCCCTGGGCGGCAAGGCTGGCCCGGT
CGGCACCAGTTGCGTGAGCGGAAAGATGGCCGCTTCCCGGCCCTGCTGCAGGGAGCTCAAAATGGAGGAC
GCGGCGCTCGGGAGAGCGGGCGGGTGAGTCACCCACACAAAGGAAAAGGGCCTTTCCGTCCTCAGCCGTC
GCTTCATGTGACTCCACGGAGTACCGGGCGCCGTCCAGGCACCTCGATTAGTTCTCGAGCTTTTGGAGTA
CGTCGTCTTTAGGTTGGGGGGAGGGGTTTTATGCGATGGAGTTTCCCCATACTGAGTGGGTGGAGACTGA
AGTTAGGCCAGCTTGGCACTTGATGTAATTCTCCTTGGAATTTGCCCTTTTTGAGTTTGGATCTTGGTTC
ATTCTCAAGCCTCAGACAGTGGTTCAAAGTTTTTTTCTTCCATTTAAGGTGTCGTGAAAACTACCCCAAG
CTGGCCTCTGAGGCCACCATGGAGCTCCAAGAAGTCCTGCATATGAATGGAGGCGAAGGCGATACAAGCT
ACGCCAAGAACTCATTCTACAATCTGTTTCTCATCAGGGTGAAACCTATCCTTGAACAATGCATACAAGA
ATTGTTGCGGGCCAACTTGCCCAACATCAACAAGTGCATTAAAGTTGCGGATTTGGGATGCGCTTCTGGA
CCAAACACACTTTTAACAGTTCGGGACATTGTACAAAGTATTGACAAAGTTGGCCAGGAAAAGAAGAATG
AATTAGAACGTCCCACCATTCAGATTTTTCTGAATGATCTTTTCCAAAATGATTTCAATTCGGTTTTCAA
GTCGCTGCCAAGCTTCTACCGCAAACTTGAGAAAGAAAATGGACGCAAAATAGGATCATGCCTGATAGGC
GCAATGCCTGGCTCTTTCTACGGCAGACTCTTCCCCGAGGAGTCCATGCATTTTTTACACTCTTGTTACT
GTTTGCATTGGTTATCTCAGGTTCCCAGCGGTTTGGTGACTGAATTGGGGATCAGTGCGAACAAAGGGTG
CATTTACTCTTCCAAAGCAAGTCGTCCGCCCATCCAGAAGGCATATTTGGATCAATTTACGAAAGATTTT
ACCACATTTCTTAGGATTCATTCGGAAGAGTTGATTTCACGTGGCCGAATGCTCCTTACTTGGATTTGCA
AAGAAGATGAATTCGAGAACCCGAATTCCATAGACTTACTTGAGATGTCAATAAACGACTTGGTTATTGA
GGGACATCTGGAGGAAGAAAAATTGGACAGTTTCAATGTTCCAATCTATGCACCTTCAACAGAAGAAGTA
AAGTGCATAGTTGAGGAGGAAGGTTCTTTTGAAATTTTATACCTGGAGACTTTTAAGGTCCCTTATGATG
CTGGCTTCTCTATTGATGATGATTACCAAGGAAGATCCCATTCCCCAGTATCCTGCGATGAACATGCTAG
AGCAGCGCATGTGGCATCTGTCGTTAGATCAATTTTCGAACCCATCGTCGCAAGTCATTTTGGAGAAGCT
ATCATGCCTGACTTATCCCACAGGATTGCGAAGAATGCAGCAAAGGTTCTTCGCTCCGGCAAAGGCTTCT
ATGATAGTCTTATCATTTCTCTCGCCAAAAAGCCAGAGAAGTCAGACGTGTAAGGCCTGTCAGGCCAAGC
TTGGGGATCAATTCTCTAGAGCTCGCTGATCAGCCTCGACTGTGCCTTCTAGTTGCCAGCCATCTGTTGT
TTGCCCCTCCCCCGTGCCTTCCTTGACCCTGGAAGGTGCCACTCCCACTGTCCTTTCCTAATAAAATGAG
GAAATTGCATCGCATTGTCTGAGTAGGTGTCATTCTATTCTGGGGGGTGGGGTGGGGCAGGACAGCAAGG
GGGAGGATTGGGAAGACAATAGCAGGCATGCTGGGGATGCGGTGGGCTCTATGGCTTCTGAGGCGGAAAG
AACCAGCTGGGCCTACTAGATAGCGGACCCCTTACCGAAACATCGCCGCATTCTGCAGAGGAGTCGAACT
TAGTGTATGTAAACTTCTGACCCACTGGAATTGTGATACAGTGAATTATAAGTGAAATAATCTGTCTGTA
AACAATTGTTGGAAAAATGACTTGTGTCATGCACAAAGTAGATGTCCTAACTGACTTGCCAAAACTATTG
TTTGTTAACAAGAAATTTGTGGAGTAGTTGAAAAACGAGTTTTAATGACTCCAACTTAAGTGTATGTAAA
CTTCCGACTTCAACTGTATAGGGATCC
Features (pLannotate 1.2.2; 13 found; start..end, strand, type, name):
      1..31      +  rep_origin     M13 ori (fragment): M13 bacteriophage origin of replication; arrow indicates direction of (+) strand synthesis
     32..82      -  misc_feature   bom (fragment): basis of mobility region from pBR322
    109..213     +  promoter       AmpR promoter: bla
    214..1074    +  CDS            AmpR: β-lactamase; bla; confers resistance to ampicillin, carbenicillin, and related antibiotics
   1245..1833    +  rep_origin     ori: high-copy-number ColE1/pMB1/pBR322/pUC origin of replication
   2396..2451    -  polyA_signal   β-globin poly(A) signal: rabbit β-globin polyadenylation signal (Gil and Proudfoot, 1987)
   2522..2602    -  CDS            HBB (fragment): HBB_PONPY - Experimental evidence at transcript level: Swiss-Prot protein existence level 2. Involved in oxygen transport from the lung to the various peripheral tissues. From Pongo pygmaeus (Bornean orangutan).
   2616..3215    -  CDS            PuroR: puromycin N-acetyltransferase; pac from Streptomyces alboniger; confers resistance to puromycin
   3282..3983    -  CDS            dTomato: dTomato is a basic (constitutively fluorescent) orange fluorescent protein published in 2004, derived from Discosoma sp.. It is reported to be a somewhat slowly-maturing dimer with low acid sensitivity.
   4616..5797    +  promoter       EF-1α promoter: strong constitutive promoter for human elongation factor EF-1α
   5829..6977    +  CDS            DXMT1: DXMT1_COFAR - Also known as CS7 From Coffea arabica (Arabian coffee).
   7040..7264    +  polyA_signal   bGH poly(A) signal: bovine growth hormone polyadenylation signal
   7268..7289    +  promoter       SV40 promoter (fragment): SV40 enhancer and early promoter
