[The description below was written by a language model from this plasmid's Addgene catalogue record and pLannotate feature annotations shown in this document.]
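Description:
pSBBi-RP CaDXMT is a 7,587 bp Sleeping Beauty transposon plasmid for constitutive expression in mammalian cells, built on the pSBBi-RP backbone. It is maintained in bacteria through a high-copy ColE1/pUC-type origin and an ampicillin resistance gene (β-lactamase with its own promoter). Short fragments of an M13 origin and the pBR322 bom region are also annotated. The transposon inverted repeats that define a Sleeping Beauty vector were not picked up in the automated feature table, so their positions are not documented here, although the catalogue entry identifies the construct as an SB transposon.

The payload is organised around a bidirectional constitutive promoter region. On one strand, the human EF-1α promoter drives the Coffea arabica 3,7-dimethylxanthine N-methyltransferase 1 gene (DXMT1/CaDXMT1, about 1.15 kb, inserted by Gibson cloning), terminated by a bovine growth hormone polyadenylation signal. DXMT1 is the coffee methyltransferase associated with the final methylation steps of caffeine biosynthesis. On the opposite strand, a divergent unit encodes the red-orange fluorescent protein dTomato (the "RFP" of the catalogue description) followed by puromycin N-acetyltransferase, ending in a rabbit β-globin polyadenylation signal. The promoter element driving this marker side and the link between the two coding sequences are not annotated in the table.

In typical use, such a vector is supplied together with a source of SB transposase, so that the cassette integrates into the genome. Stable cells can then be enriched with puromycin and tracked by red fluorescence while constitutively expressing the plant enzyme. The record does not describe the specific downstream application.
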