Addgene plasmid #139165: pSBBi-RP CaDXMT
Purpose: SB-transposon with constitutive bi-directional promoter. One side contains Coffee arabica dimethylxanthine methyl transferase (CaDXMT) ; the other side contains RFP and puromycin resistance genes.
Depositing lab: Neal Devaraj. Depositing organization: University of California, San Diego (UCSD).
Backbone
  Vector backbone: pSBBi-RP
  Total vector size (bp): 7587
  Vector type: Mammalian Expression ; Transposon
  Selectable markers: Puromycin
Growth in bacteria
  Bacterial resistance: Ampicillin, 100 μg/mL
  Growth temperature: 37°C
  Growth strain: NEB Stable
  Copy number: High Copy
Gene/Insert
  Gene/Insert name: 3,7-dimethylxanthine N-methyltransferase 1 [Coffea arabica] (alt names: DXMT1; CaDXMT1)
  Species: Coffee arabica
  Insert size (bp): 1155
  Promoter: EF1α
  Cloning method: Gibson Cloning
  Sequencing primers: 5′ TCAAGCCTCAGACAGTGGTTC; 3′ TAGAAGGCACAGTCGAGG
Terms and licenses: Academic/Nonprofit Terms; Industry Terms: Not Available to Industry
Depositor comments: SB-transposon with constitutive bi-directional promoter. One side contains Coffea arabica 3,7-dimethylxanthine N-methyltransferase 1; the other side contains RFP and puromycin resistance genes.
How to cite: pSBBi-RP CaDXMT was a gift from Neal Devaraj (Addgene plasmid # 139165 ; http://n2t.net/addgene:139165 ; RRID:Addgene_139165)
